>Addgene plasmid #204083 | pBP-R_SarJ-MCD2 | addgene full sequence | sequence record 418211 | Addgene NGS Result
AAGATCCTTTGATCTTTTCTACGGGGTCTGACGCTCAGTGGAACGAAAACTCACGTTAAGGGATTTTGGT
CATGAGATTATCAAAAAGGATCTTCACCTAGATCCTTTTAAATTAAAAATGAAGTTTTAAATCAATCTAA
AGTATATATGAGTAAACTTGGTCTGACAGCTCGAGGCTTGGATTCTCACCAATAAAAAACGCCCGGCGGC
AACCGAGCGTTCTGAACAAATCCAGATGGAGTTCTGAGGTCATTACTGGATCTATCAACAGGAGTCCAAG
CGAGCTCGATATCAAATTACGCCCCGCCCTGCCACTCATCGCAGTACTGTTGTAATTCATTAAGCATTCT
GCCGACATGGAAGCCATCACAAACGGCATGATGAACCTGAATCGCCAGCGGCATCAGCACCTTGTCGCCT
TGCGTATAATATTTGCCCATGGTGAAAACGGGGGCGAAGAAGTTGTCCATATTGGCCACGTTTAAATCAA
AACTGGTGAAACTCACCCAGGGATTGGCTGACACGAAAAACATATTCTCAATAAACCCTTTAGGGAAATA
GGCCAGGTTTTCACCGTAACACGCCACATCTTGCGAATATATGTGTAGAAACTGCCGGAAATCGTCGTGG
TATTCACTCCAGAGCGATGAAAACGTTTCAGTTTGCTCATGGAAAACGGTGTAACAAGGGTGAACACTAT
CCCATATCACCAGCTCACCGTCTTTCATTGCCATACGAAATTCCGGATGAGCATTCATCAGGCGGGCAAG
AATGTGAATAAAGGCCGGATAAAACTTGTGCTTATTTTTCTTTACGGTCTTTAAAAAGGCCGTAATATCC
AGCTGAACGGTCTGGTTATAGGTACATTGAGCAACTGACTGAAATGCCTCAAAATGTTCTTTACGATGCC
ATTGGGATATATCAACGGTGGTATATCCAGTGATTTTTTTCTCCATTTTAGCTTCCTTAGCTCCTGAAAA
TCTCGATAACTCAAAAAATACGCCCGGTAGTGATCTTATTTCATTATGGTGAAAGTTGGAACCTCTTACG
TGCCCGATCAACTCGAGTGCCACCTGACGTCTAAGAAACCATTATTATCATGACATTAACCTATAAAAAT
AGGCGTATCACGAGGCAGAATTTCAGATAAAAAAAATCCTTAGCTTTCGCTAAGGATGATTTCGGTCTCA
GTACAGAGACTGTCGCCGGATGTGTATCCGACCTGACGATGGCCCAAAAGGGCCGAAACAGTCCTCTACA
AATAATTTTGTTTAACCTCTTAATCATGCTAAGGATCGTTTCATAAGAGACCTCCGGCAAAAAAGGGCAA
GGTGTCACCACCCTGCCCTTTTTCTTTAAAACCGAAAAGATTACTTCGCGTTATGCAGGCTTCCTCGCTC
ACTGACTCGCTGCGCTCGGTCGTTCGGCTGCGGCGAGCGGTATCAGCTCACTCAAAGGCGGTAATACGGT
TATCCACAGAATCAGGGGATAACGCAGGAAAGAACATGTGAGCAAAAGGCCAGCAAAAGGCCAGGAACCG
TAAAAAGGCCGCGTTGCTGGCGTTTTTCCACAGGCTCCGCCCCCCTGACGAGCATCACAAAAATCGACGC
TCAAGTCAGAGGTGGCGAAACCCGACAGGACTATAAAGATACCAGGCGTTTCCCCCTGGAAGCTCCCTCG
TGCGCTCTCCTGTTCCGACCCTGCCGCTTACCGGATACCTGTCCGCCTTTCTCCCTTCGGGAAGCGTGGC
GCTTTCTCATAGCTCACGCTGTAGGTATCTCAGTTCGGTGTAGGTCGTTCGCTCCAAGCTGGGCTGTGTG
CACGAACCCCCCGTTCAGCCCGACCGCTGCGCCTTATCCGGTAACTATCGTCTTGAGTCCAACCCGGTAA
GACACGACTTATCGCCACTGGCAGCAGCCACTGGTAACAGGATTAGCAGAGCGAGGTATGTAGGCGGTGC
TACAGAGTTCTTGAAGTGGTGGCCTAACTACGGCTACACTAGAAGAACAGTATTTGGTATCTGCGCTCTG
CTGAAGCCAGTTACCTTCGGAAAAAGAGTTGGTAGCTCTTGATCCGGCAAACAAACCACCGCTACCAGCG
GTGGTTTTTTTGTTTGCAAGCAGCAGATTACGCGCAGAAAAAAAGGATCTCAAG
Features (pLannotate 1.2.2; 6 found; start..end, strand, type, name):
    182..276     -  terminator     lambda t0 terminator: transcription terminator from phage lambda
    300..956     -  CDS            cat: CAT_ECOLX - Experimental evidence at protein level: Swiss-Prot protein existence level 1. This enzyme is an effector of chloramphenicol resistance in bacteria. From Escherichia coli. This protein is used as a marker in many commonly used cloning vectors, such as pACYC184.
    957..1054    -  promoter       cat promoter: promoter of the E. coli cat gene encoding chloramphenicol acetyltransferase
   1140..1183    -  terminator     bacterial terminator: putative bacterial transcription terminator
   1313..1370    +  terminator     his operon terminator: This putative transcriptin terminator from the E. coli his operon has a 2-bp deletion introduced during synthesis. Its efficiency has not been determined.
   1565..2153    -  rep_origin     ori: high-copy-number ColE1/pMB1/pBR322/pUC origin of replication
