[The description below was written by a language model from this plasmid's Addgene catalogue record and pLannotate feature annotations shown in this document.]
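Description:
pBP-R_SarJ-MCD2 is a small (about 2.2 kb) bacterial part-storage plasmid built on the iGEM pSB1C3 backbone, holding a synthetic "Type 0" ribosome binding site part for use in a modular assembly scheme. It is maintained in E. coli at high copy through a ColE1/pMB1/pUC-type origin of replication. Selection is with chloramphenicol, conferred by the cat (chloramphenicol acetyltransferase) gene, which is driven by its native cat promoter and followed by the phage lambda t0 terminator. The annotated map also shows a putative bacterial terminator and a his operon terminator. These are typical of the pSB1C3 design, in which terminators flank the cloning region and insulate the carried part from read-through transcription originating in the backbone.

The payload, inserted by Gibson cloning, combines the SarJ ribozyme with MCD2, which the record describes as a strong RBS. Neither element was recognised by the automated annotation, so their exact positions are not given in the feature table. In general, self-cleaving ribozymes placed upstream of an RBS act as insulators. They cut away the variable 5' leader contributed by whichever promoter is used, so that translation initiation depends less on upstream sequence context. An element of this kind paired with a strong RBS should therefore give more predictable translation of a downstream coding sequence.

No promoter, coding sequence or reporter belonging to the part is recorded, which fits its role as a source of a reusable regulatory part rather than a stand-alone expression plasmid, despite the "bacterial expression" classification. The record does not name the assembly standard or describe how the part is excised or joined to other parts.
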