Addgene plasmid #204083: pBP-R_SarJ-MCD2
Purpose: Type 0 RBS part
Depositing lab: Mikhail Shapiro. Depositing organization: California Institute of Technology.
Backbone
  Vector backbone: pSB1C3
  Backbone manufacturer: iGEM
  Vector type: Bacterial Expression
Growth in bacteria
  Bacterial resistance: Chloramphenicol, 25 μg/mL
  Growth temperature: 37°C
  Growth strain: NEB Stable
  Copy number: High Copy
Gene/Insert
  Gene/Insert name: SarJ ribozyme and MCD2 strong RBS
  Species: Synthetic
  Mutation: None
  Cloning method: Gibson Cloning
Terms and licenses: Academic/Nonprofit Terms; Industry Terms: Not Available to Industry
How to cite: pBP-R_SarJ-MCD2 was a gift from Mikhail Shapiro (Addgene plasmid # 204083 ; http://n2t.net/addgene:204083 ; RRID:Addgene_204083)
